>Addgene plasmid #91538 | pHH0103_NCK2-1/3-SV1/2 | addgene full sequence | sequence record 192599 | Addgene NGS Result
CGTATCACGAGGCCCTTTCGTCTTCAAGAATTCCCGACACCATCGAATGGTGCAAAACCTTTCGCGGTAT
GGCATGATAGCGCCCGGAAGAGAGTCAATTCAGGGTGGTGAATGTGAAACCAGTAACGTTATACGATGTC
GCAGAGTATGCCGGTGTCTCTTATCAGACCGTTTCCCGCGTGGTGAACCAGGCCAGCCACGTTTCTGCGA
AAACGCGGGAAAAAGTGGAAGCGGCGATGGCGGAGCTGAATTACATTCCCAACCGCGTGGCACAACAACT
GGCGGGCAAACAGTCGTTGCTGATTGGCGTTGCCACCTCCAGTCTGGCCCTGCACGCGCCGTCGCAAATT
GTCGCGGCGATTAAATCTCGCGCCGATCAACTGGGTGCCAGCGTGGTGGTGTCGATGGTAGAACGAAGCG
GCGTCGAAGCCTGTAAAGCGGCGGTGCACAATCTTCTCGCGCAACGCGTCAGTGGGCTGATCATTAACTA
TCCGCTGGATGACCAGGATGCCATTGCTGTGGAAGCTGCCTGCACTAATGTTCCGGCGTTATTTCTTGAT
GTCTCTGACCAGACACCCATCAACAGTATTATTTTCTCCCATGAAGACGGTACGCGACTGGGCGTGGAGC
ATCTGGTCGCATTGGGTCACCAGCAAATCGCGCTGTTAGCGGGCCCATTAAGTTCTGTCTCGGCGCGTCT
GCGTCTGGCTGGCTGGCATAAATATCTCACTCGCAATCAAATTCAGCCGATAGCGGAACGGGAAGGCGAC
TGGAGTGCCATGTCCGGTTTTCAACAAACCATGCAAATGCTGAATGAGGGCATCGTTCCCACTGCGATGC
TGGTTGCCAACGATCAGATGGCGCTGGGCGCAATGCGCGCCATTACCGAGTCCGGGCTGCGCGTTGGTGC
GGATATCTCGGTAGTGGGATACGACGATACCGAAGACAGCTCATGTTATATCCCGCCGTTAACCACCATC
AAACAGGATTTTCGCCTGCTGGGGCAAACCAGCGTGGACCGCTTGCTGCAACTCTCTCAGGGCCAGGCGG
TGAAGGGCAATCAGCTGTTGCCCGTCTCACTGGTGAAAAGAAAAACCACCCTGGCGCCCAATACGCAAAC
CGCCTCTCCCCGCGCGTTGGCCGATTCATTAATGCAGCTGGCACGACAGGTTTCCCGACTGGAAAGCGGG
CAGTGAGCGCAACGCAATTAATGTAAGTTAGCTCACTCATTAGGCACAATTCTCATGTTTGACAGCTTAT
CATCGACTGCACGGTGCACCAATGCTTCTGGCGTCAGGCAGCCATCGGAAGCTGTGGTATGGCTGTGCAG
GTCGTAAATCACTGCATAATTCGTGTCGCTCAAGGCGCACTCCCGTTCTGGATAATGTTTTTTGCGCCGA
CATCATAACGGTTCTGGCAAATATTCTGAAATGAGCTGTTGACAATTAATCATCGGCTCGTATAATGTGT
GGAATTGTGAGCGGATAACAATTTCACACAGGAAACAGCCAGTCCGTTTAGGTGTTTTCACGAGCACTTC
ACCAACAAGGACCATAGATTATGAAAATCGAAGAACACCATCACCATCACCATTCCAGCGGTAAGCTTAT
GTCCCCTATACTAGGTTATTGGAAAATTAAGGGCCTTGTGCAACCCACTCGACTTCTTTTGGAATATCTT
GAAGAAAAATATGAAGAGCATTTGTATGAGCGCGATGAAGGTGATAAATGGCGAAACAAAAAGTTTGAAT
TGGGTTTGGAGTTTCCCAATCTTCCTTATTATATTGATGGTGATGTTAAATTAACACAGTCTATGGCCAT
CATACGTTATATAGCTGACAAGCACAACATGTTGGGTGGTTGTCCAAAAGAGCGTGCAGAGATTTCAATG
CTTGAAGGAGCGGTTTTGGATATTAGATACGGTGTTTCGAGAATTGCATATAGTAAAGACTTTGAAACTC
TCAAAGTTGATTTTCTTAGCAAGCTACCTGAAATGCTGAAAATGTTCGAAGATCGTTTATGTCATAAAAC
ATATTTAAATGGTGATCATGTAACCCATCCTGACTTCATGTTGTATGACGCTCTTGATGTTGTTTTATAC
ATGGACCCAATGTGCCTGGATGCGTTCCCAAAATTAGTTTGTTTTAAAAAACGTATTGAAGCTATCCCAC
AAATTGATAAGTACTTGAAATCCAGCAAGTATATAGCATGGCCTTTGCAGGGCTGGCAAGCCACGTTTGG
TGGTGGCGACCATCCTCCAAAATCGGATCTGGAAGTTCTGTTCCAGGGGCCCCTGTCCAGCGGTCTGGTT
CCGCGTGGTTCCGGTACCGCGGCCCAGCCGGCCGTCATCGTCATTGCCAAATGGGATTACACCGCACAAC
AAGATCAGGAACTGGACATTAAAAAAAACGAACGTCTGTGGCTGCTGGATGATTCTAAAACCTGGTGGCG
TGTTCGTAATGCAGCAAACCGTACCGGTTATGTTCCATCCAACTATGTCGAACGTAAAAACGCGGCCGCA
TA
[142 nt withheld, positions 2523-2664]
C
[98 nt withheld, positions 2666-2763]
AGTTTGTACTGGTGACGAAACTCAGTGTCTAGCTAGAGTGGC
[149 nt withheld, positions 2806-2954]
T
[41 nt withheld, positions 2956-2996]
T
[62 nt withheld, positions 2998-3059]
A
[35 nt withheld, positions 3061-3095]
CCTCCCTCAATCGGTTGAATGTCGCCCTTTTGTCTTTGGCGCTGGTAAACCATATGAA
[86 nt withheld, positions 3154-3239]
T
[54 nt withheld, positions 3241-3294]
CTAGCGCCGCCCTATACCTTGTCTGCCTCCCCGCGTTGCGTCGCGGTGCATGGAGCCGGGCCACCTCGAC
CTGAATGGAAGCCGGCGGCACCTCGCTAACGGATTCACCACTCCAAGAATTGGAGCCAATCAATTCTTGC
GGAGAACTGTGAATGCGCAAACCAACCCTTGGCAGAACATATCCATCGCGTCCGCCATCTCCAGCAGCCG
CACGCGGCGCATCTCGGGCAGCGTTGGGTCCTGGCCACGGGTGCGCATGATCGTGCTCCTGTCGTTGAGG
ACCCGGCTAGGCTGGCGGGGTTGCCTTACTGGTTAGCAGAATGAATCACCGATACGCGAGCGAACGTGAA
GCGACTGCTGCTGCAAAACGTCTGCGACCTGAGCAACAACATGAATGGTCTTCGGTTTCCGTGTTTCGTA
AAGTCTGGAAACGCGGAAGTCAGCGCCCTGCACCATTATGTTCCGGATCTGCATCGCAGGATGCTGCTGG
CTACCCTGTGGAACACCTACATCTGTATTAACGAAGCGCTGGCATTGACCCTGAGTGATTTTTCTCTGGT
CCCGCCGCATCCATACCGCCAGTTGTTTACCCTCACAACGTTCCAGTAACCGGGCATGTTCATCATCAGT
AACCCGTATCGTGAGCATCCTCTCTCGTTTCATCGGTATCATTACCCCCATGAACAGAAATCCCCCTTAC
ACGGAGGCATCAGTGACCAAACAGGAAAAAACCGCCCTTAACATGGCCCGCTTTATCAGAAGCCAGACAT
TAACGCTTCTGGAGAAACTCAACGAGCTGGACGCGGATGAACAGGCAGACATCTGTGAATCGCTTCACGA
CCACGCTGATGAGCTTTACCGCAGGATCCGCGAAATTGTAAGCGTTAATATTTTGTTAAAATTCGCGTTA
AATTTTTGTTAAATCAGCTCATTTTTTAACCAATAGGCCGAAATCGGCAAAATCCCTTATAAATCAAAAG
AATAGACCGAGATAGGGT
[37 nt withheld, positions 4293-4329]
AAAGAACGTGGACTCCAACGTCAAAGG
[49 nt withheld, positions 4357-4405]
T
[91 nt withheld, positions 4407-4497]
G
[124 nt withheld, positions 4499-4622]
CGCGGATCCTGCCTCGCGCGTTTCGGTGATGACGGTGAAAACCTCTGACACATGCAGCTCCCGGAGACGG
TCACAGCTTGTCTGTAAGCGGATGCCGGGAGCAGACAAGCCCGTCAGGGCGCGTCAGCGGGTGTTGGCGG
GTGTCGGGGCGCAGCCATGACCCAGTCACGTAGCGATAGCGGAGTGTATACTGGCTTAACTATGCGGCAT
CAGAGCAGATTGTACTGAGAGTGCACCATATGCGGTGTGAAATACCGCACAGATGCGTAAGGAGAAAATA
CCGCATCAGGCGCTCTTCCGCTTCCTCGCTCACTGACTCGCTGCGCTCGGTCGTTCGGCTGCGGCGAGCG
GTATCAGCTCACTCAAAGGCGGTAATACGGTTATCCACAGAATCAGGGGATAACGCAGGAAAGAACATGT
GAGCAAAAGGCCAGCAAAAGGCCAGGAACCGTAAAAAGGCCGCGTTGCTGGCGTTTTTCCATAGGCTCCG
CCCCCCTGACGAGCATCACAAAAATCGACGCTCAAGTCAGAGGTGGCGAAACCCGACAGGACTATAAAGA
TACCAGGGTTTCCCCCTGGAAGCTCCCTCGTGCGCTCTCCTGTTCCGACCCTGCCGCTTACCGGATACCT
GTCCGCCTTTCTCCCTTCGGGAAGCGTGGCGCTTTCTCATAGCTCACGCTGTAGGTATCTCAGTTCGGTG
TAGGTCGTTCGCTCCAAGCTGGGCTGTGTGCACGAACCCCCCGTTCAGCCCGACCGCTGCGCCTTATCCG
GTAACTATCGTCTTGAGTCCAACCCGGTAAGACACGACTTATCGCCACTGGCAGCAGCCACTGGTAACAG
GATTAGCAGAGCGAGGTATGTAGGCGGTGCTACAGAGTTCTTGAAGTGGTGGCCTAACTACGGCTACACT
AGAAGGACAGTATTTGGTATCTGCGCTCTGCTGAAGCCAGTTACCTTCGGAAAAAGAGTTGGTAGCTCTT
GATCCGGCAAACAAACCACCGCTGGTAGCGGTGGTTTTTTTGTTTGCAAGCAGCAGATTACGCGCAGAAA
AAAAGGATCTCAAGAAGATCCTTTGATCTTTTCTACGGGGTCTGACGCTCAGTGGAACGAAAACTCACGT
TAAGGGATTTTGGTCATGAGATTATCAAAAAGGATCTTCACCTAGATCCTTTTAAATTAAAAATGAAGTT
TTAAATCAATCTAAAGTATATATGAGTAAACTTGGTCTGACAGTTACCAATGCTTAATCAGTGAGGCACC
TATCTCAGCGATCTGTCTATTTCGTTCATCCATAGTTGCCTGACTCCCCGTCGTGTAGATAACTACGATA
CGGGAGGGCTTACCATCTGGCCCCAGTGCTGCAATGATACCGCGAGACCCACGCTCACCGGCTCCAGATT
TATCAGCAATAAACCAGCCAGCCGGAAGGGCCGAGCGCAGAAGTGGTCCTGCAACTTTATCCGCCTCCAT
CCAGTCTATTAATTGTTGCCGGGAAGCTAGAGTAAGTAGTTCGCCAGTTAATAGTTTGCGCAACGTTGTT
GCCATTGCTGCAGGCATCGTGGTGTCACGCTCGTCGTTTGGTATGGCTTCATTCAGCTCCGGTTCCCAAC
GATCAAGGCGAGTTACATGATCCCCCATGTTGTGCAAAAAAGCGGTTAGCTCCTTCGGTCCTCCGATCGT
TGTCAGAAGTAAGTTGGCCGCAGTGTTATCACTCATGGTTATGGCAGCACTGCATAATTCTCTTACTGTC
ATGCCATCCGTAAGATGCTTTTCTGTGACTGGTGAGTACTCAACCAAGTCATTCTGAGAATAGTGTATGC
GGCGACCGAGTTGCTCTTGCCCGGCGTCAACACGGGATAATACCGCGCCACATAGCAGAACTTTAAAAGT
GCTCATCATTGGAAAACGTTCTTCGGGGCGAAAACTCTCAAGGATCTTACCGCTGTTGAGATCCAGTTCG
ATGTAACCCACTCGTGCACCCAACTGATCTTCAGCATCTTTTACTTTCACCAGCGTTTCTGGGTGAGCAA
AAACAGGAAGGCAAAATGCCGCAAAAAAGGGAATAAGGGCGACACGGAAATGTTGAATACTCATACTCTT
CCTTTTTCAATATTATTGAAGCATTTATCAGGGTTATTGTCTCATGAGCGGATACATATTTGAATGTATT
TAGAAAAATAAACAAATAGGGGTTCCGCGCACATTTCCCCGAAAAGTGCCACCTGACGTCTAAGAAACCA
TTATTATCATGACATTAACCTATAAAAATAGG
Features (pLannotate 1.2.2; 21 found; start..end, strand, type, name):
     36..113     +  promoter       lacIq promoter: lacI (mutant); In the lacIq allele, a single base change in the promoter boosts expression of the lacI gene about 10-fold.
    114..1196    +  CDS            lacI: lac repressor; lacI; The lac repressor binds to the lac operator to inhibit transcription in E. coli. This inhibition can be relieved by adding lactose or isopropyl-β-D-thiogalactopyranoside (IPTG).
   1209..1230    +  protein_bind   CAP binding site: CAP binding activates transcription in the presence of cAMP. E. coli catabolite activator protein
   1249..1266    +  promoter       tet promoter (fragment): E. coli promoter for tetracycline efflux protein gene
   1439..1467    +  promoter       tac promoter: strong E. coli promoter; hybrid between the trp and lac UV5 promoters
   1475..1491    +  protein_bind   lac operator: The lac repressor binds to the lac operator to inhibit transcription in E. coli. This inhibition can be relieved by adding lactose or isopropyl-β-D-thiogalactopyranoside (IPTG). lac repressor encoded by lacI
   1576..1593    +  CDS            6xHis: 6xHis affinity tag
   1609..2262    +  CDS            GST26_SCHJA: Experimental evidence at protein level: Swiss-Prot protein existence level 1. GST isoenzymes appear to play a central role in the parasite detoxification system. Other functions are also suspected including a role in increasing the solubility of haematin in the parasite gut. From Schistosoma japonicum (Blood fluke).
   2344..2514    +  CDS            NCK2 (fragment): NCK2_HUMAN - Also known as GRB4. Experimental evidence at protein level: Swiss-Prot protein existence level 1. Adapter protein which associates with tyrosine-phosphorylated growth factor receptors or their cellular substrates. Maintains low levels of EIF2S1 phosphorylation by promoting its dephosphorylation by PP1. Plays a role in ELK1-dependent transcriptional activation in response to activated Ras signaling. From Homo sapiens (Human).
   2527..2574    +  terminator     fd terminator (sequence withheld): central terminator from bacteriophage fd (Otsuka and Kunisawa, 1982)
   2579..2791    +  CDS            M13 gene III (fragment) (sequence partly withheld): pIII; III; minor coat protein
   2806..3276    +  CDS            M13 gene III (fragment) (sequence partly withheld): pIII; III; minor coat protein
   3298..3368    +  CDS            TcR (fragment): tetracycline efflux protein; tet; confers resistance to tetracycline
   3610..3990    -  CDS            YPB1_ECOLX: Protein predicted: Swiss-Prot protein existence level 4. From Escherichia coli.
   4007..4158    +  CDS            rop (fragment): Rop protein, which maintains plasmids at low copy number; rop
   4194..4622    -  rep_origin     f1 ori (sequence partly withheld): f1 bacteriophage origin of replication; arrow indicates direction of (+) strand synthesis
   4631..4670    +  CDS            rop (fragment): Rop protein, which maintains plasmids at low copy number; rop
   4772..4912    +  misc_feature   bom: basis of mobility region from pBR322
   5098..5685    -  rep_origin     ori: high-copy-number ColE1/pMB1/pBR322/pUC origin of replication
   5856..6716    -  CDS            AmpR: β-lactamase; bla; confers resistance to ampicillin, carbenicillin, and related antibiotics
   6717..6821    -  promoter       AmpR promoter: bla
