[The description below was written by a language model from this plasmid's Addgene catalogue record and pLannotate feature annotations shown in this document.]
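Description:
pHH0103_NCK2-1/3-SV1/2 is a bacterial expression plasmid of about 6.9 kb, built on the pHH0103 backbone, for producing and purifying a single SH3 domain from the human adaptor protein NCK2 (also known as GRB4 or NCKbeta) in E. coli. The construct name suggests the first of the three NCK2 SH3 domains, though the record does not explain the naming scheme. The plasmid replicates from a ColE1/pBR322-type origin and is catalogued as low copy. It also carries the pBR322 bom region and an f1 origin that interrupts the rop gene, leaving only rop fragments. Selection is by ampicillin through the bla gene under its own promoter.

The expression cassette is driven by the tac promoter with a downstream lac operator. The plasmid supplies its own lac repressor from a lacI gene under the up-mutated lacIq promoter, so transcription is held off until induced with IPTG. The open reading frame begins with a 6xHis tag followed by Schistosoma japonicum glutathione S-transferase. The NCK2 fragment, catalogued as a 221 bp insert cloned between SfiI and NotI sites, lies downstream of GST. This should yield a His-GST-SH3 fusion that can be purified by either nickel or glutathione affinity.

An fd phage terminator follows the insert. Beyond it are two M13 gene III fragments and a remnant of the tetracycline resistance gene. These suggest that the backbone derives from a phage-display phagemid and are not expected to be part of the expressed product. The plasmid belongs to a collection used for family-wide analysis of the binding specificities of human SH3 domains.
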