Addgene plasmid #91538: pHH0103_NCK2-1/3-SV1/2
Purpose: Protein expression and purification of human SH3 domain construct NCK2-1/3-SV1/2
Depositing lab: Sachdev Sidhu. Depositing organization: University of Toronto. Publication: Comprehensive Analysis of the Human SH3 Domain Family Reveals a Wide Variety of Non-canonical Specificities. Teyra J, Huang H, Jain S, Guan X, Dong A, Liu Y, Tempel W, Min J, Tong Y, Kim PM, Bader GD, Sidhu SS. Structure. 2017 Oct 3;25(10):1598-1610.e3. doi: 10.1016/j.str.2017.07.017. Epub 2017 Sep 7. PubMed 28890361.
Backbone
  Vector backbone: pHH0103
  Vector type: Bacterial Expression
Growth in bacteria
  Bacterial resistance: Ampicillin, 100 μg/mL
  Growth temperature: 37°C
  Growth strain: DH5alpha
  Copy number: Low Copy
Gene/Insert
  Gene/Insert name: NCK2-1/3-SV1/2
  Species: H. sapiens (human)
  Insert size (bp): 221
  Entrez Gene: NCK2 (a.k.a. GRB4, NCKbeta)
  Cloning method: Restriction Enzyme; 5′ cloning site Sfi1 (unknown if destroyed); 3′ cloning site Not1 (unknown if destroyed)
Terms and licenses: Academic/Nonprofit Terms; Industry Terms: Not Available to Industry
How to cite: pHH0103_NCK2-1/3-SV1/2 was a gift from Sachdev Sidhu (Addgene plasmid # 91538 ; http://n2t.net/addgene:91538 ; RRID:Addgene_91538)
