>Addgene plasmid #91538 | pHH0103_NCK2-1/3-SV1/2 | depositor partial sequence | sequence record 176026 | insert sequence
GGTACCGAATTCGGATCCGCGCGCTGGTCATCGTCATTGCCAAATGGGATTACACCGCACAACAAGATCA
GGAACTGGACATTAAAAAAAACGAACGTCTGTGGCTGCTGGATGATTCTAAAACCTGGTGGCGTGTTCGT
AATGCAGCAAACCGTACCGGTTATGTTCCATCCAACTATGTCGAACGTAAAAACGCGGCCGCTAGCTAAG
TCGACGAGCTC
